>Addgene plasmid #140749 | pLenti CMV TRE3G BCL2L1 Neo | addgene full sequence | sequence record 300678 | Addgene NGS Result
TGTAGTCTTATGCAATACTCTTGTAGTCTTGCAACATGGTAACGATGAGTTAGCAACATGCCTTACAAGG
AGAGAAAAAGCACCGTGCATGCCGATTGGTGGAAGTAAGGTGGTACGATCGTGCCTTATTAGGAAGGCAA
CAGACGGGTCTGACATGGATTGGACGAACCACTGAATTGCCGCATTGCAGAGATATTGTATTTAAGTGCC
TAGCTCGATACATAAACGGGTCTCTCTGGTTAGACCAGATCTGAGCCTGGGAGCTCTCTGGCTAACTAGG
GAACCCACTGCTTAAGCCTCAATAAAGCTTGCCTTGAGTGCTTCAAGTAGTGTGTGCCCGTCTGTTGTGT
GACTCTGGTAACTAGAGATCCCTCAGACCCTTTTAGTCAGTGTGGAAAATCTCTAGCAGTGGCGCCCGAA
CAGGGACTTGAAAGCGAAAGGGAAACCAGAGGAGCTCTCTCGACGCAGGACTCGGCTTGCTGAAGCGCGC
ACGGCAAGAGGCGAGGGGCGGCGACTGGTGAGTACGCCAAAAATTTTGACTAGCGGAGGCTAGAAGGAGA
GAGATGGGTGCGAGAGCGTCAGTATTAAGCGGGGGAGAATTAGATCGCGATGGGAAAAAATTCGGTTAAG
GCCAGGGGGAAAGAAAAAATATAAATTAAAACATATAGTATGGGCAAGCAGGGAGCTAGAACGATTCGCA
GTTAATCCTGGCCTGTTAGAAACATCAGAAGGCTGTAGACAAATACTGGGACAGCTACAACCATCCCTTC
AGACAGGATCAGAAGAACTTAGATCATTATATAATACAGTAGCAACCCTCTATTGTGTGCATCAAAGGAT
AGAGATAAAAGACACCAAGGAAGCTTTAGACAAGATAGAGGAAGAGCAAAACAAAAGTAAGACCACCGCA
CAGCAAGCGGCCGCTGATCTTCAGACCTGGAGGAGGAGATATGAGGGACAATTGGAGAAGTGAATTATAT
AAATATAAAGTAGTAAAAATTGAACCATTAGGAGTAGCACCCACCAAGGCAAAGAGAAGAGTGGTGCAGA
GAGAAAAAAGAGCAGTGGGAATAGGAGCTTTGTTCCTTGGGTTCTTGGGAGCAGCAGGAAGCACTATGGG
CGCAGCGTCAATGACGCTGACGGTACAGGCCAGACAATTATTGTCTGGTATAGTGCAGCAGCAGAACAAT
TTGCTGAGGGCTATTGAGGCGCAACAGCATCTGTTGCAACTCACAGTCTGGGGCATCAAGCAGCTCCAGG
CAAGAATCCTGGCTGTGGAAAGATACCTAAAGGATCAACAGCTCCTGGGGATTTGGGGTTGCTCTGGAAA
ACTCATTTGCACCACTGCTGTGCCTTGGAATGCTAGTTGGAGTAATAAATCTCTGGAACAGATTTGGAAT
CACACGACCTGGATGGAGTGGGACAGAGAAATTAACAATTACACAAGCTTAATACACTCCTTAATTGAAG
AATCGCAAAACCAGCAAGAAAAGAATGAACAAGAATTATTGGAATTAGATAAATGGGCAAGTTTGTGGAA
TTGGTTTAACATAACAAATTGGCTGTGGTATATAAAATTATTCATAATGATAGTAGGAGGCTTGGTAGGT
TTAAGAATAGTTTTTGCTGTACTTTCTATAGTGAATAGAGTTAGGCAGGGATATTCACCATTATCGTTTC
AGACCCACCTCCCAACCCCGAGGGGACCCGACAGGCCCGAAGGAATAGAAGAAGAAGGTGGAGAGAGAGA
CAGAGACAGATCCATTCGATTAGTGAACGGATCTCGACGGTATCGGTTAACTTTTAAAAGAAAAGGGGGG
ATTGGGGGGTACAGTGCAGGGGAAAGAATAGTAGACATAATAGCAACAGACATACAAACTAAAGAATTAC
AAAAACAAATTACAAAAATTCAAAATTTTATCGATCACGAGACTAGCCTCGAGTTGGCTTTACTCCCTAT
CAGTGATAGAGAACGTATGAAGAGTTTACTCCCTATCAGTGATAGAGAACGTATGCAGACTTTACTCCCT
ATCAGTGATAGAGAACGTATAAGGAGTTTACTCCCTATCAGTGATAGAGAACGTATGACCAGTTTACTCC
CTATCAGTGATAGAGAACGTATCTACAGTTTACTCCCTATCAGTGATAGAGAACGTATATCCAGTTTACT
CCCTATCAGTGATAGAGAACGTATAAGCTTTAGGCGTGTACGGTGGGCGCCTATAAAAGCAGAGCTCGTT
TAGTGAACCGTCAGATCGCCTGGAGCAATTCCACAACACTTTTGTCTTATACCAACTTTCCGTACCACTT
CCTACCCTCGTAAACCGGTTCGTCGACTAGTCCAGTGTGGTGGAATTCTGCAGATACCATGTCTCAGAGC
AACCGGGAGCTGGTGGTTGACTTTCTCTCCTACAAGCTTTCCCAGAAAGGATACAGCTGGAGTCAGTTTA
GTGATGTGGAAGAGAACAGGACTGAGGCCCCAGAAGGGACTGAATCGGAGATGGAGACCCCCAGTGCCAT
CAATGGCAACCCATCCTGGCACCTGGCAGACAGCCCCGCGGTGAATGGAGCCACTGGCCACAGCAGCAGT
TTGGATGCCCGGGAGGTGATCCCCATGGCAGCAGTAAAGCAAGCGCTGAGGGAGGCAGGCGACGAGTTTG
AACTGCGGTACCGGCGGGCATTCAGTGACCTGACATCCCAGCTCCACATCACCCCAGGGACAGCATATCA
GAGCTTTGAACAGGTAGTGAATGAACTCTTCCGGGATGGGGTAAACTGGGGTCGCATTGTGGCCTTTTTC
TCCTTCGGCGGGGCACTGTGCGTGGAAAGCGTAGACAAGGAGATGCAGGTATTGGTGAGTCGGATCGCAG
CTTGGATGGCCACTTACCTGAATGACCACCTAGAGCCTTGGATCCAGGAGAACGGCGGCTGGGATACTTT
TGTGGAACTCTATGGGAACAATGCAGCAGCCGAGAGCCGAAAGGGCCAGGAACGCTTCAACCGCTGGTTC
CTGACGGGCATGACTGTGGCCGGCGTGGTTCTGCTGGGCTCACTCTTCAGTCGGAAATGAATCCAGCACA
GTGGCGGCCGCTCGACAATCAACCTCTGGATTACAAAATTTGTGAAAGATTGACTGGTATTCTTAACTAT
GTTGCTCCTTTTACGCTATGTGGATACGCTGCTTTAATGCCTTTGTATCATGCTATTGCTTCCCGTATGG
CTTTCATTTTCTCCTCCTTGTATAAATCCTGGTTGCTGTCTCTTTATGAGGAGTTGTGGCCCGTTGTCAG
GCAACGTGGCGTGGTGTGCACTGTGTTTGCTGACGCAACCCCCACTGGTTGGGGCATTGCCACCACCTGT
CAGCTCCTTTCCGGGACTTTCGCTTTCCCCCTCCCTATTGCCACGGCGGAACTCATCGCCGCCTGCCTTG
CCCGCTGCTGGACAGGGGCTCGGCTGTTGGGCACTGACAATTCCGTGGTGTTGTCGGGGAAGCTGACGTC
CTTTCCATGGCTGCTCGCCTGTGTTGCCACCTGGATTCTGCGCGGGACGTCCTTCTGCTACGTCCCTTCG
GCCCTCAATCCAGCGGACCTTCCTTCCCGCGGCCTGCTGCCGGCTCTGCGGCCTCTTCCGCGTCTTCGCC
TTCGCCCTCAGACGAGTCGGATCTCCCTTTGGGCCGCCTCCCCGCCTGGAATTCTGCAGATATACGGACT
AGTGATCTAATTCTACCGGGTAGGGGAGGCGCTTTTCCCAAGGCAGTCTGGAGCATGCGCTTTAGCAGCC
CCGCTGGGCACTTGGCGCTACACAAGTGGCCTCTGGCCTCGCACACATTCCACATCCACCGGTAGGCGCC
AACCGGCTCCGTTCTTTGGTGGCCCCTTCGCGCCACCTTCTACTCCTCCCCTAGTCAGGAAGTTCCCCCC
CGCCCCGCAGCTCGCGTCGTGCAGGACGTGACAAATGGAAGTAGCACGTCTCACTAGTCTCGTGCAGATG
GACAGCACCGCTGAGCAATGGAAGCGGGTAGGCCTTTGGGGCAGCGGCCAATAGCAGCTTTGCTCCTTCG
CTTTCTGGGCTCAGGGGCGGGGCGGGCGCCCGAAGGTCCTCCGGAGGCCCGGCATTCTGCACGCTTCAAA
AGCGCACGTCTGCCGCGCTGTTCTCCTCTTCCTCATCTCCGGGCCTTTCGACCTGCAGCCAATATGGGAT
CGGCCATTGAACAAGATGGATTGCACGCAGGTTCTCCGGCCGCTTGGGTGGAGAGGCTATTCGGCTATGA
CTGGGCACAACAGACAATCGGCTGCTCTGATGCCGCCGTGTTCCGGCTGTCAGCGCAGGGGCGCCCGGTT
CTTTTTGTCAAGACCGACCTGTCCGGTGCCCTGAATGAACTGCAGGACGAGGCAGCGCGGCTATCGTGGC
TGGCCACGACGGGCGTTCCTTGCGCAGCTGTGCTCGACGTTGTCACTGAAGCGGGAAGGGACTGGCTGCT
ATTGGGCGAAGTGCCGGGGCAGGATCTCCTGTCATCTCACCTTGCTCCTGCCGAGAAAGTATCCATCATG
GCTGATGCAATGCGGCGGCTGCATACGCTTGATCCGGCTACCTGCCCATTCGACCACCAAGCGAAACATC
GCATCGAGCGAGCACGTACTCGGATGGAAGCCGGTCTTGTCGATCAGGATGATCTGGACGAAGAGCATCA
GGGGCTCGCGCCAGCCGAACTGTTCGCCAGGCTCAAGGCGCGCATGCCCGACGGCGAGGATCTCGTCGTG
ACCCATGGCGATGCCTGCTTGCCGAATATCATGGTGGAAAATGGCCGCTTTTCTGGATTCATCGACTGTG
GCCGGCTGGGTGTGGCGGACCGCTATCAGGACATAGCGTTGGCTACCCGTGATATTGCTGAAGAGCTTGG
CGGCGAATGGGCTGACCGCTTCCTCGTGCTTTACGGTATCGCCGCTCCCGATTCGCAGCGCATCGCCTTC
TATCGCCTTCTTGACGAGTTCTTCTGAGGGGATCCGTCGAGGGCCCGGTACCTTTAAGACCAATGACTTA
CAAGGCAGCTGTAGATCTTAGCCACTTTTTAAAAGAAAAGGGGGGACTGGAAGGGCTAGCTCACTCCCAA
CGAAGACAAGATCTGCTTTTTGCTTGTACTGGGTCTCTCTGGTTAGACCAGATCTGAGCCTGGGAGCTCT
CTGGCTAACTAGGGAACCCACTGCTTAAGCCTCAATAAAGCTTGCCTTGAGTGCTTCAAGTAGTGTGTGC
CCGTCTGTTGTGTGACTCTGGTAACTAGAGATCCCTCAGACCCTTTTAGTCAGTGTGGAAAATCTCTAGC
AGTAGTAGTTCATGTCATCTTATTATTCAGTATTTATAACTTGCAAAGAAATGAATATCAGAGAGTGAGA
GGAACTTGTTTATTGCAGCTTATAATGGTTACAAATAAAGCAATAGCATCACAAATTTCACAAATAAAGC
ATTTTTTTCACTGCATTCTAGTTGTGGTTTGTCCAAACTCATCAATGTATCTTATCATGTCTGGCTCTAG
CTATCCCGCCCCTAACTCCGCCCATCCCGCCCCTAACTCCGCCCAGTTCCGCCCATTCTCCGCCCCATGG
CTGACTAATTTTTTTTATTTATGCAGAGGCCGAGGCCGCCTCGGCCTCTGAGCTATTCCAGAAGTAGTGA
GGAGGCTTTTTTGGAGGCCTAGGGACGTACCCAATTCGCCCTATAGTGAGTCGTATTACGCGCGCTCACT
GGCCGTCGTTTTACAACGTCGTGACTGGGAAAACCCTGGCGTTACCCAACTTAATCGCCTTGCAGCACAT
CCCCCTTTCGCCAGCTGGCGTAATAGCGAAGAGGCCCGCACCGATCGCCCTTCCCAACAGTTGCGCAGCC
TGAATGGCGAATGGG
[124 nt withheld, positions 5896-6019]
C
[91 nt withheld, positions 6021-6111]
A
[49 nt withheld, positions 6113-6161]
CCTTTGACGTTGGAGTCCACGTTCTTT
[37 nt withheld, positions 6189-6225]
ACCCTATCTCGGTCTATTCTTTTGATTTATAAGGGATTTTGCCGATTTCGGCCTATTGGTTAAAAAATGA
GCTGATTTAACAAAAATTTAACGCGAATTTTAACAAAATATTAACGCTTACAATTTAGGTGGCACTTTTC
GGGGAAATGTGCGCGGAACCCCTATTTGTTTATTTTTCTAAATACATTCAAATATGTATCCGCTCATGAG
ACAATAACCCTGATAAATGCTTCAATAATATTGAAAAAGGAAGAGTATGAGTATTCAACATTTCCGTGTC
GCCCTTATTCCCTTTTTTGCGGCATTTTGCCTTCCTGTTTTTGCTCACCCAGAAACGCTGGTGAAAGTAA
AAGATGCTGAAGATCAGTTGGGTGCACGAGTGGGTTACATCGAACTGGATCTCAACAGCGGTAAGATCCT
TGAGAGTTTTCGCCCCGAAGAACGTTTTCCAATGATGAGCACTTTTAAAGTTCTGCTATGTGGCGCGGTA
TTATCCCGTATTGACGCCGGGCAAGAGCAACTCGGTCGCCGCATACACTATTCTCAGAATGACTTGGTTG
AGTACTCACCAGTCACAGAAAAGCATCTTACGGATGGCATGACAGTAAGAGAATTATGCAGTGCTGCCAT
AACCATGAGTGATAACACTGCGGCCAACTTACTTCTGACAACGATCGGAGGACCGAAGGAGCTAACCGCT
TTTTTGCACAACATGGGGGATCATGTAACTCGCCTTGATCGTTGGGAACCGGAGCTGAATGAAGCCATAC
CAAACGACGAGCGTGACACCACGATGCCTGTAGCAATGGCAACAACGTTGCGCAAACTATTAACTGGCGA
ACTACTTACTCTAGCTTCCCGGCAACAATTAATAGACTGGATGGAGGCGGATAAAGTTGCAGGACCACTT
CTGCGCTCGGCCCTTCCGGCTGGCTGGTTTATTGCTGATAAATCTGGAGCCGGTGAGCGTGGGTCTCGCG
GTATCATTGCAGCACTGGGGCCAGATGGTAAGCCCTCCCGTATCGTAGTTATCTACACGACGGGGAGTCA
GGCAACTATGGATGAACGAAATAGACAGATCGCTGAGATAGGTGCCTCACTGATTAAGCATTGGTAACTG
TCAGACCAAGTTTACTCATATATACTTTAGATTGATTTAAAACTTCATTTTTAATTTAAAAGGATCTAGG
TGAAGATCCTTTTTGATAATCTCATGACCAAAATCCCTTAACGTGAGTTTTCGTTCCACTGAGCGTCAGA
CCCCGTAGAAAAGATCAAAGGATCTTCTTGAGATCCTTTTTTTCTGCGCGTAATCTGCTGCTTGCAAACA
AAAAAACCACCGCTACCAGCGGTGGTTTGTTTGCCGGATCAAGAGCTACCAACTCTTTTTCCGAAGGTAA
CTGGCTTCAGCAGAGCGCAGATACCAAATACTGTTCTTCTAGTGTAGCCGTAGTTAGGCCACCACTTCAA
GAACTCTGTAGCACCGCCTACATACCTCGCTCTGCTAATCCTGTTACCAGTGGCTGCTGCCAGTGGCGAT
AAGTCGTGTCTTACCGGGTTGGACTCAAGACGATAGTTACCGGATAAGGCGCAGCGGTCGGGCTGAACGG
GGGGTTCGTGCACACAGCCCAGCTTGGAGCGAACGACCTACACCGAACTGAGATACCTACAGCGTGAGCT
ATGAGAAAGCGCCACGCTTCCCGAAGGGAGAAAGGCGGACAGGTATCCGGTAAGCGGCAGGGTCGGAACA
GGAGAGCGCACGAGGGAGCTTCCAGGGGGAAACGCCTGGTATCTTTATAGTCCTGTCGGGTTTCGCCACC
TCTGACTTGAGCGTCGATTTTTGTGATGCTCGTCAGGGGGGCGGAGCCTATGGAAAAACGCCAGCAACGC
GGCCTTTTTACGGTTCCTGGCCTTTTGCTGGCCTTTTGCTCACATGTTCTTTCCTGCGTTATCCCCTGAT
TCTGTGGATAACCGTATTACCGCCTTTGAGTGAGCTGATACCGCTCGCCGCAGCCGAACGACCGAGCGCA
GCGAGTCAGTGAGCGAGGAAGCGGAAGAGCGCCCAATACGCAAACCGCCTCTCCCCGCGCGTTGGCCGAT
TCATTAATGCAGCTGGCACGACAGGTTTCCCGACTGGAAAGCGGGCAGTGAGCGCAACGCAATTAATGTG
AGTTAGCTCACTCATTAGGCACCCCAGGCTTTACACTTTATGCTTCCGGCTCGTATGTTGTGTGGAATTG
TGAGCGGATAACAATTTCACACAGGAAACAGCTATGACCATGATTACGCCAAGCGCGCAATTAACCCTCA
CTAAAGGGAACAAAAGCTGGAGCTGCAAGCTTAA
Features (pLannotate 1.2.2; 28 found; start..end, strand, type, name):
      1..227     +  promoter       RSV promoter: Rous sarcoma virus enhancer/promoter
    228..408     +  LTR            5' LTR (truncated): truncated 5' long terminal repeat (LTR) from HIV-1
    455..580     +  misc_feature   HIV-1 Ψ: packaging signal of human immunodeficiency virus type 1
    564..927     +  CDS            HIV-1 gag (fragment): gag protein from human immunodeficiency virus 1; gag
   1073..1306    +  misc_feature   RRE: The Rev response element (RRE) of HIV-1 allows for Rev-dependent mRNA export from the nucleus to the cytoplasm.
   1683..1783    +  CDS            Rev (fragment): human immunodeficiency virus 1 (HIV-1) Rev protein; rev; enhances nuclear export of unspliced and incompletely spliced viral mRNAs
   1802..1919    +  misc_feature   cPPT/CTS: central polypurine tract and central termination sequence of HIV-1
   1949..2324    +  promoter       TRE3G promoter: 3rd-generation Tet-responsive promoter that can be activated by binding of Tet-On® 3G
   2369..3067    +  CDS            BCL2L1: B2CL1_HUMAN - Also known as BCL2L, BCLX. Experimental evidence at protein level: Swiss-Prot protein existence level 1. Isoform Bcl-X(S) promotes apoptosis. From Homo sapiens (Human).
   3097..3685    +  misc_feature   WPRE: woodchuck hepatitis virus posttranscriptional regulatory element
   3728..4074    +  promoter       PGK promoter (fragment): mouse phosphoglycerate kinase 1 promoter
   4067..4180    +  promoter       PGK promoter (fragment): mouse phosphoglycerate kinase 1 promoter
   4194..4997    +  CDS            NeoR/KanR: aminoglycoside phosphotransferase from Tn5; aph(3')-II (or nptII); confers resistance to neomycin, kanamycin, and G418 (Geneticin®)
   5018..5155    +  CDS            nef (fragment): NEF_HV1LA - Experimental evidence at protein level: Swiss-Prot protein existence level 1. Extracellular Nef protein targets CD4(+) T-lymphocytes for apoptosis by interacting with CXCR4 surface receptors. From Human immunodeficiency virus type 1 group M subtype B (isolate Lai) (HIV-1).
   5141..5321    +  LTR            5' LTR (truncated): truncated 5' long terminal repeat (LTR) from HIV-1
   5393..5514    +  polyA_signal   SV40 poly(A) signal: SV40 polyadenylation signal
   5554..5689    +  rep_origin     SV40 ori: SV40 origin of replication
   5710..5728    -  promoter       T7 promoter: promoter for bacteriophage T7 RNA polymerase
   5736..5891    +  CDS            lacZα (fragment): LacZα fragment of β-galactosidase; lacZ fragment
   5896..6324    +  rep_origin     f1 ori (sequence partly withheld): f1 bacteriophage origin of replication; arrow indicates direction of (+) strand synthesis
   6377..6481    +  promoter       AmpR promoter: bla
   6482..7342    +  CDS            AmpR: β-lactamase; bla; confers resistance to ampicillin, carbenicillin, and related antibiotics
   7513..8101    +  rep_origin     ori: high-copy-number ColE1/pMB1/pBR322/pUC origin of replication
   8284..8376    +  CDS            lacI (fragment): lac repressor; lacI; The lac repressor binds to the lac operator to inhibit transcription in E. coli. This inhibition can be relieved by adding lactose or isopropyl-β-D-thiogalactopyranoside (IPTG).
   8389..8410    +  protein_bind   CAP binding site: CAP binding activates transcription in the presence of cAMP. E. coli catabolite activator protein
   8425..8455    +  promoter       lac promoter: promoter for the E. coli lac operon
   8463..8479    +  protein_bind   lac operator: The lac repressor binds to the lac operator to inhibit transcription in E. coli. This inhibition can be relieved by adding lactose or isopropyl-β-D-thiogalactopyranoside (IPTG). lac repressor encoded by lacI
   8524..8542    +  promoter       T3 promoter: promoter for bacteriophage T3 RNA polymerase
