[The description below was written by a language model from this plasmid's Addgene catalogue record and pLannotate feature annotations shown in this document.]
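Description:
pLenti CMV TRE3G BCL2L1 Neo is a lentiviral mammalian expression plasmid for doxycycline-type inducible expression of human BCL2L1, the gene encoding the anti-apoptotic protein Bcl-xL. It was built by Gibson cloning into the pLenti CMVTRE3G eGFP Neo backbone, with the roughly 700 bp BCL2L1 coding sequence apparently taking the place of eGFP. In bacteria it is maintained through a high-copy ColE1/pUC-type origin and selected with ampicillin via the β-lactamase gene. An f1 origin, an SV40 origin and leftover lac, T7 and T3 elements from the cloning backbone are also annotated.

The transfer cassette has a third-generation layout: an RSV promoter drives a truncated HIV-1 5' LTR, followed by the Ψ packaging signal with a gag fragment, the RRE for Rev-dependent nuclear export of genomic RNA, and the cPPT/CTS. Downstream, the TRE3G promoter controls BCL2L1, and a WPRE follows to enhance transcript stability and expression. TRE3G is essentially silent until bound by the Tet-On 3G transactivator, which this plasmid does not encode, so target cells must supply it from a separate construct. A mouse PGK promoter (annotated as two adjoining fragments) drives the neomycin resistance gene, allowing G418 selection of transduced cells. The cassette ends in a truncated 3' LTR and an SV40 polyadenylation signal.

The sequenced record is 8,569 nt, slightly shorter than the 8,614 bp listed in the catalogue. The construct is used to generate stable cell lines with inducible Bcl-xL overexpression, and the associated work concerns heterogeneity of cancer cell killing.
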