Addgene plasmid #140749: pLenti CMV TRE3G BCL2L1 Neo
Purpose: Inducibly expresses Bcl-xL in mammalian cells
Depositing lab: Scott Dixon. Depositing organization: Stanford University. Publication: Kinetic Heterogeneity of Cancer Cell Fractional Killing. Inde Z, Forcina GC, Denton K, Dixon SJ. Cell Rep. 2020 Jul 7;32(1):107845. doi: 10.1016/j.celrep.2020.107845. PubMed 32640215.
Backbone
  Vector backbone: pLenti CMVTRE3G eGFP Neo (w821-1)
  Backbone manufacturer: 27569
  Backbone size w/o insert (bp): 8804
  Total vector size (bp): 8614
  Vector type: Mammalian Expression, Lentiviral
  Selectable markers: Neomycin (select with G418)
Growth in bacteria
  Bacterial resistance: Ampicillin, 100 μg/mL
  Growth temperature: 37°C
  Growth strain: NEB Stable
  Copy number: Unknown
Gene/Insert
  Gene/Insert name: BCL2L1 (alt name: BCL-XL/S, BCL2L, BCLX, Bcl-X, PPP1R52)
  Species: H. sapiens (human)
  Insert size (bp): 705
  GenBank ID: NM_138578.3
  Entrez Gene: BCL2L1 (a.k.a. BCL-XL/S, BCL2L, BCLX, Bcl-X, PPP1R52)
  Promoter: CMV TRE3G
  Cloning method: Gibson Cloning
  Sequencing primers: 5′ LNCX; 3′ WPRE-R
Terms and licenses: Academic/Nonprofit Terms; Industry Terms: Not Available to Industry
How to cite: pLenti CMV TRE3G BCL2L1 Neo was a gift from Scott Dixon (Addgene plasmid # 140749 ; http://n2t.net/addgene:140749 ; RRID:Addgene_140749)
